Addgene plasmid #55192: YFP(159-238)-gamma-10 in pcDNAI/Amp
Purpose: A carboxyl-terminal YFP fragment was fused to Ggamma-10. When co-expressed with an amino-terminal YFP fragment fused to a Gbeta subunit with which it interacts, a fluorescent signal is produced.
Depositing lab: Catherine Berlot. Depositing organization: Geisinger Health Center. Publication: Analysis of G protein betagamma dimer formation in live cells using multicolor bimolecular fluorescence complementation demonstrates preferences of beta1 for particular gamma subunits. Mervine SM, Yost EA, Sabo JL, Hynes TR, Berlot CH. Mol Pharmacol. 2006 Jul;70(1):194-205. Epub 2006 Apr 26. 10.1124/mol.106.022616 PubMed 16641313.
Backbone
  Vector backbone: pcDNAI/Amp
  Backbone manufacturer: Invitrogen
  Backbone size w/o insert (bp): 4800
  Total vector size (bp): 5233
  Modifications to backbone: A BglII site was introduced to into the polylinker of pcDNAI/Amp 3' to the BamHI site.
  Vector type: Mammalian Expression
Growth in bacteria
  Bacterial resistance: Ampicillin, 100 μg/mL
  Growth temperature: 37°C
  Growth strain: DH10B
  Copy number: High Copy
Gene/Insert
  Gene/Insert name: YFP-(159-238)-gamma-10 (alt name: GNG10)
  Species: H. sapiens (human); Aequorea victoria
  Insert size (bp): 433
  Mutation: Ggamma-10 was amplified by PCR, which added a BamHI site and a linker sequence (Arg-Ser) to the 5' end and a 3' BglII site. Cloning into the BglII site of YFP(159-238) destroyed the BamHI site.
  Entrez Gene: GNG10
  Promoter: CMV
  Tag / fusion protein: YFP(159-238) was fused to the amino terminus of Ggamma-10. (N terminal on insert)
  Cloning method: Restriction Enzyme; 5′ cloning site BamHI (not destroyed); 3′ cloning site BglII (not destroyed)
  Sequencing primers: 5′ T7; 3′ SP6
Resource information
  A portion of this plasmid was derived from a plasmid made by: pEYFP was purchased from Clontech. Gamma-10 cDNA was obtained from Janet Robishaw, Weis Center for Research, Geisinger Clinic, Danville, PA.
Terms and licenses: Academic/Nonprofit Terms; Industry Terms: Not Available to Industry
How to cite: YFP(159-238)-gamma-10 in pcDNAI/Amp was a gift from Catherine Berlot (Addgene plasmid # 55192 ; http://n2t.net/addgene:55192 ; RRID:Addgene_55192)
