[The description below was written by a language model from this plasmid's Addgene catalogue record and pLannotate feature annotations shown in this document.]
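Description:
YFP(159-238)-gamma-10 in pcDNAI/Amp is a 5.2 kb mammalian expression plasmid built on the Invitrogen pcDNAI/Amp backbone, modified by adding a BglII site to the polylinker just 3' of the BamHI site. It is maintained in E. coli as a high-copy plasmid through a ColE1/pUC-type origin and selected with ampicillin via the β-lactamase gene. An f1 origin is also present. The backbone additionally carries an SV40 origin, which allows episomal amplification in cells that supply large T antigen, along with short polyomavirus-derived fragments that the annotation software labels as partial capsid and T antigen coding sequences; these are backbone remnants rather than expressed genes.

The payload is a 433 bp fusion open reading frame driven by the CMV immediate-early enhancer and promoter and followed by the SV40 small t intron and SV40 polyadenylation signal. It encodes the carboxyl-terminal fragment of YFP (residues 159–238, derived from pEYFP and recognised by the annotation as a Venus-type C-terminal BiFC fragment) joined through a short Arg-Ser linker to the amino terminus of human G protein gamma-10 (GNG10). T7 and SP6 promoters flank the insert and serve as sequencing primer sites.

The construct is one half of a bimolecular fluorescence complementation pair. The YFP fragment is non-fluorescent alone, but when co-expressed with an amino-terminal YFP fragment fused to a Gβ subunit that binds gamma-10, dimer formation brings the fragments together and reconstitutes a fluorescent signal. This allows βγ dimer assembly and subunit pairing preferences to be examined in live cells.
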