Features (pLannotate 1.2.2; 21 found; start..end, strand, type, name):
      2..570     +  rep_origin     ori: high-copy-number ColE1/pMB1/pBR322/pUC origin of replication
    603..1061    -  rep_origin     f1 ori (sequence partly withheld): f1 bacteriophage origin of replication; arrow indicates direction of (+) strand synthesis
   1049..1170    -  CDS            M13 gene IV (fragment) (sequence partly withheld): pIV; IV; phage assembly
   1272..1376    +  promoter       AmpR promoter: bla
   1377..2237    +  CDS            AmpR: β-lactamase; bla; confers resistance to ampicillin, carbenicillin, and related antibiotics
   2310..2689    +  enhancer       CMV enhancer: human cytomegalovirus immediate early enhancer
   2690..2893    +  promoter       CMV promoter: human cytomegalovirus (CMV) immediate early promoter
   2889..2922    +  LTR            5' LTR (truncated) (fragment): truncated 5' long terminal repeat (LTR) from HIV-1
   2938..2956    +  promoter       T7 promoter: promoter for bacteriophage T7 RNA polymerase
   3000..3242    +  CDS            VC155: C-terminal fragment of mVenus for use in bimolecular fluorescence complementation (BiFC) (Kodama and Hu, 2010)
   3249..3452    +  CDS            GNG10: GBG10_HUMAN - Also known as GNGT10. Experimental evidence at protein level: Swiss-Prot protein existence level 1. Guanine nucleotide-binding proteins (G proteins) are involved as a modulator or transducer in various transmembrane signaling systems. The beta and gamma chains are required for the GTPase activity, for replacement of GDP by GTP, and for G protein-effector interaction. Interacts with beta-1 and beta-2, but not with beta-3. From Homo sapiens (Human).
   3505..3523    -  promoter       SP6 promoter: promoter for bacteriophage SP6 RNA polymerase
   3531..3605    +  CDS            small t antigen (fragment): SV40 (simian virus 40) small t antigen
   3607..3672    +  intron         small t intron: SV40 (simian virus 40) small t antigen intron
   3802..3822    +  CDS            SV40 NLS: nuclear localization signal of SV40 (simian virus 40) large T antigen
   3829..3963    +  CDS            LT_POVHA (fragment): Protein inferred from homology: Swiss-Prot protein existence level 3. Isoform large T antigen is a key early protein essential for both driving viral replication and inducing cellular transformation. Plays a role in viral genome replication by driving entry of quiescent cells into the cell cycle and by autoregulating the synthesis of viral early mRNA. Displays highly oncogenic activities by corrupting the host cellular checkpoint mechanisms that guard cell division and the transcription, replication, and repair of DNA. Participates in the modulation of cellular gene expression preceeding viral
   3988..4071    +  CDS            large T antigen (fragment): large T antigen from SV40 (simian virus 40)
   4094..4228    +  polyA_signal   SV40 poly(A) signal: SV40 polyadenylation signal
   4229..4597    -  CDS            VP2_POVMA (fragment): Experimental evidence at protein level: Swiss-Prot protein existence level 1. [Isoform VP3]: structural protein that resides within the core of the capsid surrounded by 72 VP1 pentamers. Following virus endocytosis and trafficking to the endoplasmic reticulum, VP2 and VP3 form oligomers and integrate into the endoplasmic reticulum membrane. Heterooligomer VP2-VP3 may create a viroporin for transporting the viral genome across the endoplasmic reticulum membrane to the cytoplasm. Nuclear entry of the viral DNA involves the selective exposure and importin recognition of VP2 or Vp3 nuclear localiz
   4965..5063    -  CDS            VP1_POVMP (fragment): Experimental evidence at protein level: Swiss-Prot protein existence level 1. Forms an icosahedral capsid with a T=7 symmetry and a 40 nm diameter. The capsid is composed of 72 pentamers linked to each other by disulfide bonds and associated with VP2 or VP3 proteins. Interacts with terminal alpha(2,3)-linked sialic acids on the cell surface to provide virion attachment to target cell. This attachment induces virion internalization predominantly through caveolin-mediated endocytosis. Once attached, the virion is internalized by caveolin- mediated endocytosis and traffics to the endoplasmic reti
   5074..5209    +  rep_origin     SV40 ori: SV40 origin of replication
>Addgene plasmid #55192 | YFP(159-238)-gamma-10 in pcDNAI/Amp | depositor full sequence | sequence record 115049 | YFP(159-238)-gamma-10 in pcDNAI/Amp sequence 5233 bps
GGCGTAATCTGCTGCTTGCAAACAAAAAAACCACCGCTACCAGCGGTGGTTTGTTTGCCGGATCAAGAGC
TACCAACTCTTTTTCCGAAGGTAACTGGCTTCAGCAGAGCGCAGATACCAAATACTGTCCTTCTAGTGTA
GCCGTAGTTAGGCCACCACTTCAAGAACTCTGTAGCACCGCCTACATACCTCGCTCTGCTAATCCTGTTA
CCAGTGGCTGCTGCCAGTGGCGATAAGTCGTGTCTTACCGGGTTGGACTCAAGACGATAGTTACCGGATA
AGGCGCAGCGGTCGGGCTGAACGGGGGGTTCGTGCACACAGCCCAGCTTGGAGCGAACGACCTACACCGA
ACTGAGATACCTACAGCGTGAGCATTGAGAAAGCGCCACGCTTCCCGAAGGGAGAAAGGCGGACAGGTAT
CCGGTAAGCGGCAGGGTCGGAACAGGAGAGCGCACGAGGGAGCTTCCAGGGGGAAACGCCTGGTATCTTT
ATAGTCCTGTCGGGTTTCGCCACCTCTGACTTGAGCGTCGATTTTTGTGATGCTCGTCAGGGGGGCGGAG
CCTATGGAAAAACGCCAGCAACGCAAGCTAGCTTCTAGCTAGAAATTGTAAACGTTAATATTTTGTTAAA
ATTCGCGTTAAATTTTTGTTAAATCAGCTCATTTTTTAACCAATAGGCCGAAATCGGCAAAATCCCTTAT
AAATCAAAAGAATAGCCCGAGATAGGGT
[37 nt withheld, positions 729-765]
AAAGAACGTGGACTCCAACGTCAAAGGGCGAAAAACCGTCTATCAGGGCGATGGCC
[115 nt withheld, positions 822-936]
G
[144 nt withheld, positions 938-1081]
ACCGTATAACGTGCTTTCCTCGTTG
[64 nt withheld, positions 1107-1170]
CTGGATTACCAAAGGGCCTCGTGATACGCCTATTTTTATAGGTTAATGTCATGATAATAATGGTTTCTTA
GACGTCAGGTGGCACTTTTCGGGGAAATGTGCGCGGAACCCCTATTTGTTTATTTTTCTAAATACATTCA
AATATGTATCCGCTCATGAGACAATAACCCTGATAAATGCTTCAATAATATTGAAAAAGGAAGAGTATGA
GTATTCAACATTTCCGTGTCGCCCTTATTCCCTTTTTTGCGGCATTTTGCCTTCCTGTTTTTGCTCACCC
AGAAACGCTGGTGAAAGTAAAAGATGCTGAAGATCAGTTGGGTGCACGAGTGGGTTACATCGAACTGGAT
CTCAACAGCGGTAAGATCCTTGAGAGTTTTCGCCCCGAAGAACGTTTTCCAATGATGAGCACTTTTAAAG
TTCTGCTATGTGGCGCGGTATTATCCCGTGTTGACGCCGGGCAAGAGCAACTCGGTCGCCGCATACACTA
TTCTCAGAATGACTTGGTTGAGTACTCACCAGTCACAGAAAAGCATCTTACGGATGGCATGACAGTAAGA
GAATTATGCAGTGCTGCCATAACCATGAGTGATAACACTGCGGCCAACTTACTTCTGACAACGATCGGAG
GACCGAAGGAGCTAACCGCTTTTTTGCACAACATGGGGGATCATGTAACTCGCCTTGATCGTTGGGAACC
GGAGCTGAATGAAGCCATACCAAACGACGAGCGTGACACCACGATGCCTGCAGCAATGGCAACAACGTTG
CGCAAACTATTAACTGGCGAACTACTTACTCTAGCTTCCCGGCAACAATTAATAGACTGGATGGAGGCGG
ATAAAGTTGCAGGACCACTTCTGCGCTCGGCCCTTCCGGCTGGCTGGTTTATTGCTGATAAATCTGGAGC
CGGTGAGCGTGGGTCTCGCGGTATCATTGCAGCACTGGGGCCAGATGGTAAGCCCTCCCGTATCGTAGTT
ATCTACACGACGGGGAGTCAGGCAACTATGGATGAACGAAATAGACAGATCGCTGAGATAGGTGCCTCAC
TGATTAAGCATTGGTAACTGTCAGACCAAGTTTACTCATATATACTTTAGATTGATTTAAAACTTCATTT
TTAATTTCTCTAGCGCGTTGACATTGATTATTGACTAGTTATTAATAGTAATCAATTACGGGGTCATTAG
TTCATAGCCCATATATGGAGTTCCGCGTTACATAACTTACGGTAAATGGCCCGCCTGGCTGACCGCCCAA
CGACCCCCGCCCATTGACGTCAATAATGACGTATGTTCCCATAGTAACGCCAATAGGGACTTTCCATTGA
CGTCAATGGGTGGACTATTTACGGTAAACTGCCCACTTGGCAGTACATCAAGTGTATCATATGCCAAGTA
CGCCCCCTATTGACGTCAATGACGGTAAATGGCCCGCCTGGCATTATGCCCAGTACATGACCTTATGGGA
CTTTCCTACTTGGCAGTACATCTACGTATTAGTCATCGCTATTACCATGGTGATGCGGTTTTGGCAGTAC
ATCAATGGGCGTGGATAGCGGTTTGACTCACGGGGATTTCCAAGTCTCCACCCCATTGACGTCAATGGGA
GTTTGTTTTGGCACCAAAATCAACGGGACTTTCCAAAATGTCGTAACAACTCCGCCCCATTGACGCAAAT
GGGCGGTAGGCGTGTACGGTGGGAGGTCTATATAAGCAGAGCTCTCTGGCTAACTAGAGAACCCACTGCT
TACTGGCTTATCGAAATTAATACGACTCACTATAGGGAGACCCAAGCTTGGTACCGAGCTCGGATCCGCC
ACCATGGGCAAGAACGGCATCAAGGTGAACTTCAAGATCCGCCACAACATCGAGGACGGCAGCGTGCAGC
TCGCCGACCACTACCAGCAGAACACCCCCATCGGCGACGGCCCCGTGCTGCTGCCCGACAACCACTACCT
GAGCTACCAGTCCGCCCTGAGCAAAGACCCCAACGAGAAGCGCGATCACATGGTCCTGCTGGAGTTCGTG
ACCGCCGCCGGGATCACTCTCGGCATGGACGAGCTGTACAAGAGATCCATGTCCTCCGGGGCTAGCGCGA
GCGCCCTGCAGCGCTTGGTAGAGCAGCTCAAGTTGGAGGCTGGCGTGGAGAGGATCAAGGTCTCTCAGGC
AGCTGCAGAGCTTCAACAGTACTGTATGCAGAATGCCTGCAAGGATGCCCTGCTGGTGGGTGTTCCAGCT
GGAAGTAACCCCTTCCGGGAGCCTAGATCCTGTGCTTTACTCTGAAGATCTATCACACTGGCGGCCGCTC
GAGCATGCATCTAGAGGGCCCTATTCTATAGTGTCACCTAAATGCTAGAGGATCTTTGTGAAGGAACCTT
ACTTCTGTGGTGTGACATAATTGGACAAACTACCTACAGAGATTTAAAGCTCTAAGGTAAATATAAAATT
TTTAAGTGTATAATGTGTTAAACTACTGATTCTAATTGTTTGTGTATTTTAGATTCCAACCTATGGAACT
GATGAATGGGAGCAGTGGTGGAATGCCTTTAATGAGGAAAACCTGTTTTGCTCAGAAGAAATGCCATCTA
GTGATGATGAGGCTACTGCTGACTCTCAACATTCTACTCCTCCAAAAAAGAAGAGAAAGGTAGAAGACCC
CAAGGACTTTCCTTCAGAATTGCTAAGTTTTTTGAGTCATGCTGTGTTTAGTAATAGAACTCTTGCTTGC
TTTGCTATTTACACCACAAAGGAAAAAGCTGCACTGCTATACAAGAAAATTATGGAAAAATATTTGATGT
ATAGTGCCTTGACTAGAGATCATAATCAGCCATACCACATTTGTAGAGGTTTTACTTGCTTTAAAAAACC
TCCCACACCTCCCCCTGAACCTGAAACATAAAATGAATGCAATTGTTGTTGTTAACTTGTTTATTGCAGC
TTATAATGGTTACAAATAAAGCAATAGCATCACAAATTTCACAAATAAAGCATTTTTTTCACTGCATTCT
AGTTGTGGTTTGTCCAAACTCATCAATGTATCTTATCATGTCTGGATCATCCCGCCATGGTATCAACGCC
ATATTTCTATTTACAGTAGGGACCTCTTCGTTGTGTAGGTACCGCTGTATTCCTAGGGAAATAGTAGAGG
CACCTTGAACTGTCTGCATCAGCCATATAGCCCCCGCTGTTCGACTTACAAACACAGGCACAGTACTGAC
AAACCCATACACCTCCTCTGAAATACCCATAGTTGCTAGGGCTGTCTCCGAACTCATTACACCCTCCAAA
GTCAGAGCTGTAATTTCGCCATCAAGGGCAGCGAGGGCTTCTCCAGATAAAATAGCTTCTGCCGAGAGTC
CCGTAAGGGTAGACACTTCAGCTAATCCCTCGATGAGGTCTACTAGAATAGTCAGTGCGGCTCCCATTTT
GAAAATTCACTTACTTGATCAGCTTCAGAAGATGGCGGAGGGCCTCCAACACAGTAATTTTCCTCCCGAC
TCTTAAAATAGAAAATGTCAAGTCAGTTAAGCAGGAAGTGGACTAACTGACGCAGCTGGCCGTGCGACAT
CCTCTTTTAATTAGTTGCTAGGCAACGCCCTCCAGAGGGCGTGTGGTTTTGCAAGAGGAAGCAAAAGCCT
CTCCACCCAGGCCTAGAATGTTTCCACCCAATCATTACTATGACAACAGCTGTTTTTTTTAGTATTAAGC
AGAGGCCGGGGACCCCTGGGCCCGCTTACTCTGGAGAAAAAGAAGAGAGGCATTGTAGAGGCTTCCAGAG
GCAACTTGTCAAAACAGGACTGCTTCTATTTCTGTCACACTGTCTGGCCCTGTCACAAGGTCCAGCACCT
CCATACCCCCTTTAATAAGCAGTTTGGGAACGGGTGCGGGTCTTACTCCGCCCATCCCGCCCCTAACTCC
GCCCAGTTCCGCCCATTCTCCGCCCCATGGCTGACTAATTTTTTTTATTTATGCAGAGGCCGAGGCCGCC
TCGGCCTCTGAGCTATTCCAGAAGTAGTGAGGAGGCTTTTTTGGAGGCCTAGGCTTTTGCAAAAAGCTAA
TTC
