>Addgene plasmid #55192 | YFP(159-238)-gamma-10 in pcDNAI/Amp | addgene partial sequence | sequence record 118928 | SP6 5'-ATTTAGGTGACACTATAG-3'
TGTGATAGATCTTCAGAGTAAAGCACAGGATCTAGGCTCCCGGAAGGGGTTACTTCCAGCTGGAACACCC
ACCAGCAGGGCATCCTTGCAGGCATTCTGCATACAGTACTGTTGAAGCTCTGCAGCTGCCTGAGAGACCT
TGATCCTCTCCACGCCAGCCTCCAACTTGAGCTGCTCTACCAAGCGCTGCAGGGCGCTCGCGCTAGCCCC
GGAGGACATGGATCTCTTGTACAGCTCGTCCATGCCGAGAGTGATCCCGGCGGCGGTCACGAACTCCAGC
AGGACCATGTGATCGCGCTTCTCGTTGGGGTCTTTGCTCAGGGCGGACTGGTAGCTCAGGTAGTGGTTGT
CGGGCAGCAGCACGGGGCCGTCGCCGATGGGGGTGTTCTGCTGGTAGTGGTCGGCGAGCTGCACGCTGCC
GTCCTCGATGTTGTGGCGGATCTTGAAGTTCACCTTGATGCCGTTCTTGCCCATGGTGGCGGATCCGAGC
TCGGTACCAAGCTTGGGTCTCCCTATAGTGAGTCGTATTAATTTCGATAAGCCAGTAAGCAGTGGGTTCT
CTAGTTAGCCAGAGAGCTCTGCTTATATAGACCTCCCACCGTACACGCCTACCGCCCATTTGCGTCAATG
GGGCGGAGTTGTTACGACATTTTGGAAAGTCCCGTTGATTTTGGTGCCAAAACAAACTCCCATTGACGTC
AATGGGGTGGAGACTTGGAAATCCCCGTGAGTCAAACCGCTATCCACGCCCATTGATGTACTGCCAAAAC
CGCATCACCATGGTAATAGCGATGACTAATACGTAGATGTACTGCCAAGTAGGAAAGTCCCATAAGGTCA
TGTACTGGGCATAATGCCAGGCGGGCCATTTACCGTCATT
